>Addgene plasmid #57971 | mOrange2-PCNA-19-SV40NLS-4 | depositor partial sequence | sequence record 89119 | insert sequence
GACGTCAGATCCGCTAGCCACCATGGATCCAAAAAAGAAGAGAAAGGTAGATCCAAAAAAGAAGAGAAAG
GTAGATCCAAAAAAGAAGAGAAAGGTACCGGTCGCCACCATGGTGAGCAAGGGCGAGGAGAATAACATGG
CCATCATCAAGGAGTTCATGCGCTTCAAGGTGCGCATGGAGGGCTCCGTGAACGGCCACGAGTTCGAGAT
CGAGGGCGAGGGCGAGGGCCGCCCCTACGAGGGCTTTCAGACCGCTAAGCTGAAGGTGACCAAGGGTGGC
CCCCTGCCCTTCGCCTGGGACATCCTGTCCCCTCATTTCACCTACGGCTCCAAGGCCTACGTGAAGCACC
CCGCCGACATCCCCGACTACTTCAAGCTGTCCTTCCCCGAGGGCTTCAAGTGGGAGCGCGTGATGAACTA
CGAGGACGGCGGCGTGGTGACCGTGACCCAGGACTCCTCCCTGCAGGACGGCGAGTTCATCTACAAGGTG
AAGCTGCGCGGCACCAACTTCCCCTCCGACGGCCCCGTGATGCAGAAGAAGACCATGGGCTGGGAGGCCT
CCTCCGAGCGGATGTACCCCGAGGACGGTGCCCTGAAGGGCAAGATCAAGATGAGGCTGAAGCTGAAGGA
CGGCGGCCACTACACCTCCGAGGTCAAGACCACCTACAAGGCCAAGAAGCCCGTGCAGCTGCCCGGCGCC
TACATCGTCGACATCAAGTTGGACATCACCTCCCACAACGAGGACTACACCATCGTGGAACAGTACGAAC
GCGCCGAGGGCCGCCACTCCACCGGCGGCATGGACGAGCTGTACAAGTCCGGAGAAGGGCAAGGGCAAGG
GCAAGGGCCGGGCCGCGGCTACGCGTATCGATCCATGTTCGAGGCGCGCCTGGTCCAGGGCTCCATCCTC
AAGAAGGTGTTGGAGGCACTCAAGGACCTCATCAACGAGGCCTGCTGGGATATTAGCTCCAGCGGTGTAA
ACCTGCAGAGCATGGACTCGTCCCACGTCTCTTTGGTGCAGCTCACCCTGCGGTCTGAGGGCTTCGACAC
CTACCGCTGCGACCGCAACCTGGCCATGGGCGTGAACCTCACCAGTATGTCCAAAATACTAAAATGCGCC
GGCAATGAAGATATCATTACACTAAGGGCCGAAGATAACGCGGATACCTTGGCGCTAGTATTTGAAGCAC
CAAACCAGGAGAAAGTTTCAGACTATGAAATGAAGTTGATGGATTTAGATGTTGAACAACTTGGAATTCC
AGAACAGGAGTACAGCTGTGTAGTAAAGATGCCTTCTGGTGAATTTGCACGTATATGCCGAGATCTCAGC
CATATTGGAGATGCTGTTGTAATTTCCTGTGCAAAAGACGGAGTGAAATTTTCTGCAAGTGGAGAACTTG
GAAATGGAAACATTAAATTGTCACAGACAAGTAATGTCGATAAAGAGGAGGAAGCTGTTACCATAGAGAT
GAATGAACCAGTTCAACTAACTTTTGCACTGAGGTACCTGAACTTCTTTACAAAAGCCACTCCACTCTCT
TCAACGGTGACACTCAGTATGTCTGCAGATGTACCCCTTGTTGTAGAGTATAAAATTGCGGATATGGGAC
ACTTAAAATACTACTTGGCTCCCAAGATCGAGGATGAAGAAGGATCTTAGGGATCCACCGGATCTAGATA
ACTGATCATAATCAGCCATACCAC
