>Addgene plasmid #57971 | mOrange2-PCNA-19-SV40NLS-4 | addgene partial sequence | sequence record 101065 | SV40pA-R 5'-GAAATTTGTGATGCTATTGC-3'
ACAACAACAATTGCATTCATTTTATGTTTCAGGTTCAGGGGGAGGTGTGGGAGGTTTTTTAAAGCAAGTA
AAACCTCTACAAATGTGGTATGGCTGATTATGATCAGTTATCTAGATCCGGTGGATCCCTAAGATCCTTC
TTCATCCTCGATCTTGGGAGCCAAGTAGTATTTTAAGTGTCCCATATCCGCAATTTTATACTCTACAACA
AGGGGTACATCTGCAGACATACTGAGTGTCACCGTTGAAGAGAGTGGAGTGGCTTTTGTAAAGAAGTTCA
GGTACCTCAGTGCAAAAGTTAGTTGAACTGGTTCATTCATCTCTATGGTAACAGCTTCCTCCTCTTTATC
GACATTACTTGTCTGTGACAATTTAATGTTTCCATTTCCAAGTTCTCCACTTGCAGAAAATTTCACTCCG
TCTTTTGCACAGGAAATTACAACAGCATCTCCAATATGGCTGAGATCTCGGCATATACGTGCAAATTCAC
CAGAAGGCATCTTTACTACACAGCTGTACTCCTGTTCTGGAATTCCAAGTTGTTCAACATCTAAATCCAT
CAACTTCATTTCATAGTCTGAAACTTTCTCCTGGTTTGGTGCTTCAAATACTAGCGCCAAGGTATCCGCG
TTATCTTCGGCCCTTAGTGTAATGATATCTTCATTGCCGGCGCATTTTAGTATTTTGGACATACTGGTGA
GGTTCACGCCCATGGCCAGGTTGCGGTCGCAGCGGTAGGTGTCGAAGCCCTCAGACCGCAGGGTGAGCTG
CACCAAAGAGACGTGGGACGAGTCCATGCTCTGCAGGTTTACACCGCTGGAGCTAATATCC
