[The description below was written by a language model from this plasmid's Addgene catalogue record.]
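Description:
mOrange2-PCNA-19-SV40NLS-4 is a mammalian expression plasmid built on an mOrange2 fluorescent protein backbone (about 4.75 kb without the insert). It encodes a fusion of the orange fluorescent protein mOrange2 with human proliferating cell nuclear antigen (PCNA) and a triple repeat of the SV40 nuclear localization signal. The plasmid is maintained at high copy number in E. coli under kanamycin selection. It also carries a neomycin resistance marker, so transfected mammalian cells can be selected with G418 to obtain stable lines. Expression of the fusion is driven by the CMV promoter, a strong constitutive promoter in most mammalian cell types. The listed 3′ sequencing primer suggests an SV40 polyadenylation signal downstream of the coding region, but no feature table is available to confirm this.

PCNA is the sliding clamp of the DNA replication machinery, and the added SV40 NLS repeats reinforce import of the fusion protein into the nucleus, which is the localization given in the record. The record does not explicitly state the order of the fusion partners or the linkers between them. The numbers in the name may indicate linker lengths, but this is an inference from the name only. The cloning method is recorded as unknown. The mOrange2 tag has an excitation peak at 549 nm and an emission peak at 565 nm. The construct therefore serves as an orange nuclear marker for fluorescence imaging in mammalian cells. Fluorescent PCNA fusions are also commonly used to visualize replication sites and follow S-phase progression, though the record itself lists only nuclear localization as the purpose.
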