Addgene plasmid #57971: mOrange2-PCNA-19-SV40NLS-4
Purpose: Localization: Nucleus, Excitation: 549, Emission: 565
Depositing lab: Michael Davidson. Depositing organization: Florida State University, Tallahassee.
Backbone
  Vector backbone: mOrange2
  Backbone size w/o insert (bp): 4750
  Vector type: Mammalian Expression
  Selectable markers: Neomycin (select with G418)
Growth in bacteria
  Bacterial resistance: Kanamycin, 50 μg/mL
  Growth temperature: 37°C
  Growth strain: DH5alpha
  Copy number: High Copy
Gene/Insert
  Gene/Insert name: PCNA-19 SV40NLS (alt names: Human Proliferating Cell Nuclear Antigen + SV40 NLS 3x Repeat; NM_002592.2)
  Species: H. sapiens (human)
  Entrez Gene: PCNA (a.k.a. ATLD2)
  Promoter: CMV
  Tag / fusion protein: mOrange2
  Cloning method: Unknown
  Sequencing primers: 5′ CMV-F; 3′ SV40pA-R
Terms and licenses: Academic/Nonprofit Terms; Industry Terms: Not Available to Industry
Depositor comments: H. sapiens (human) Proliferating Cell Nuclear Antigen + SV40 NLS 3x Repeat. Excitation = 549; Emission = 565
How to cite: mOrange2-PCNA-19-SV40NLS-4 was a gift from Michael Davidson (Addgene plasmid # 57971 ; http://n2t.net/addgene:57971 ; RRID:Addgene_57971)
